>Addgene plasmid #178415 | pOME0233M | addgene full sequence | sequence record 351511 | Addgene NGS Result
GACGGATCGGGAGATCTCCCGATCCCCTATGGTGCACTCTCAGTACAATCTGCTCTGATGCCGCATAGTT
AAGCCAGTATCTGCTCCCTGCTTGTGTGTTGGAGGTCGCTGAGTAGTGCGCGAGCAAAATTTAAGCTACA
ACAAGGCAAGGCTTGACCGACAATTGCATGAAGAATCTGCTTAGGGTTAGGCGTTTTGCGCTGCTTCGCG
ATGTACGGGCCAGATATACGCGTTGACATTGATTATTGACTAGTTATTAATAGTAATCAATTACGGGGTC
ATTAGTTCATAGCCCATATATGGAGTTCCGCGTTACATAACTTACGGTAAATGGCCCGCCTGGCTGACCG
CCCAACGACCCCCGCCCATTGACGTCAATAATGACGTATGTTCCCATAGTAACGCCAATAGGGACTTTCC
ATTGACGTCAATGGGTGGAGTATTTACGGTAAACTGCCCACTTGGCAGTACATCAAGTGTATCATATGCC
AAGTACGCCCCCTATTGACGTCAATGACGGTAAATGGCCCGCCTGGCATTATGCCCAGTACATGACCTTA
TGGGACTTTCCTACTTGGCAGTACATCTACGTATTAGTCATCGCTATTACCATGGTGATGCGGTTTTGGC
AGTACATCAATGGGCGTGGATAGCGGTTTGACTCACGGGGATTTCCAAGTCTCCACCCCATTGACGTCAA
TGGGAGTTTGTTTTGGCACCAAAATCAACGGGACTTTCCAAAATGTCGTAACAACTCCGCCCCATTGACG
CAAATGGGCGGTAGGCGTGTACGGTGGGAGGTCTATATAAGCAGAGCTCTCTGGCTAACTAGAGAACCCA
CTGCTTACTGGCTTATCGAAATTAATACGACTCACTATAGGGAGACCCAAGCTGGCTAGCGTTTAAACGG
GCCCTCTAGACTCGAGCGGCCGCCACTGTGCTGGATATCTGCAGAATTCCCATCGCCCGTTTGGCGTTTC
CCGCATGGTGTCAAATTAGTGACGCACCCTCCCCCCGTCACTATGGGTTTACCCTGATTTAGTAAGTAAA
ACTGCCGCCCCCGCCCACTCATTTTTTTACCCTGTTATTTGCTGTATTTACATCTACGGACCCCCTTTTG
GTGAGATTGCCGTGGTTCTAAATAACGTTGTGGTTTTCGGACCCTTTCAGGGACCAAATCTTTTACGTGT
TGCCAAGGTAGCATTTGCTGGACCCGCATAGGTTTTTGTGGCACCAGGTTATGGTCTTATGAGCGGGCTT
GACCGGCAAGTTCCAGGCATCCTAAGTGCTTGATGTAGACCCTTAGGGCACTAGGGACTACCTAGGTCAA
ACTCCCCCTTAGTCATGACGCCGTGCCCACGAGGTTTGAGAGGCGTAGACATCCGTGTCGACTGCTGGAC
GGAGGTAGTATAATCAGCTAGGCCTCAGTATTCTATGTAACAAATGAATGCCCTAGAGTACTGCGGTTTA
GCTAGTTATACTGCCCGGTTCCACCAGGCGGCGTTGTGGCCACGGGCGGTTCGTCGCTTGGACCTGGAGG
GGTGTCACATTCTGTGACCGCGACGTTGACGTTAGACACACGTCGCTGCCGTCCTCAGAATGTGATAGCC
CATTACAGGCATTGTAGCTGTTGCGTTGGTTGGGAGTTTGGGGACCAAATTTCTATAATTGGTGTCACCG
CGGCAGCTCTAGCCCTGGAAGATCTGGAAGCTTGCTTCAATGGCTCAGATCGACCCGGACTACAGTTAGC
GAAGTAGACCCATTATAATCTTAATCTTAAATCTGGTTGACGGACTTTCGCGCCGGGAACACGCAGGTGG
CAGCGGATGTGTTTTGCCCAAACACGAGGGTTGCAGGAAACAGGTGCTGCCGGGGATTATGTACAGCTTA
CACCCAGTTTCCTGTAATCGCCCGCATCCGGCCGTCCTGGGCAGCACCGCACCCTGCGTAAACAACCGCG
TACTTTTTCCTCGTCCCCCCACCCCCACATCCTTCCTCCCACCCTGCCAGTCCAACCCGCTTGGATCCGA
GCTCGGTACCAAGCTTAAGTTTAAACCGCTGATCAGCCTCGACTGTGCCTTCTAGTTGCCAGCCATCTGT
TGTTTGCCCCTCCCCCGTGCCTTCCTTGACCCTGGAAGGTGCCACTCCCACTGTCCTTTCCTAATAAAAT
GAGGAAATTGCATCGCATTGTCTGAGTAGGTGTCATTCTATTCTGGGGGGTGGGGTGGGGCAGGACAGCA
AGGGGGAGGATTGGGAAGACAATAGCAGGCATGCTGGGGATGCGGTGGGCTCTATGGCTTCTGAGGCGGA
AAGAACCAGCTGGGGCTCTAGGGGGTATCCCC
[124 nt withheld, positions 2343-2466]
C
[91 nt withheld, positions 2468-2558]
A
[49 nt withheld, positions 2560-2608]
CCTTTGACGTTGGAGTCCACGTTCTTT
[37 nt withheld, positions 2636-2672]
ACCCTATCTCGGTCTATTCTTTTGATTTATAAGGGATTTTGCCGATTTCGGCCTATTGGTTAAAAAATGA
GCTGATTTAACAAAAATTTAACGCGAATTAATTCTGTGGAATGTGTGTCAGTTAGGGTGTGGAAAGTCCC
CAGGCTCCCCAGCAGGCAGAAGTATGCAAAGCATGCATCTCAATTAGTCAGCAACCAGGTGTGGAAAGTC
CCCAGGCTCCCCAGCAGGCAGAAGTATGCAAAGCATGCATCTCAATTAGTCAGCAACCATAGTCCCGCCC
CTAACTCCGCCCATCCCGCCCCTAACTCCGCCCAGTTCCGCCCATTCTCCGCCCCATGGCTGACTAATTT
TTTTTATTTATGCAGAGGCCGAGGCCGCCTCTGCCTCTGAGCTATTCCAGAAGTAGTGAGGAGGCTTTTT
TGGAGGCCTAGGCTTTTGCAAAAAGCTCCCGGGAGCTTGTATATCCATTTTCGGATCTGATCAAGAGACA
GGATGAGGATCGTTTCGCATGATTGAACAAGATGGATTGCACGCAGGTTCTCCGGCCGCTTGGGTGGAGA
GGCTATTCGGCTATGACTGGGCACAACAGACAATCGGCTGCTCTGATGCCGCCGTGTTCCGGCTGTCAGC
GCAGGGGCGCCCGGTTCTTTTTGTCAAGACCGACCTGTCCGGTGCCCTGAATGAACTGCAGGACGAGGCA
GCGCGGCTATCGTGGCTGGCCACGACGGGCGTTCCTTGCGCAGCTGTGCTCGACGTTGTCACTGAAGCGG
GAAGGGACTGGCTGCTATTGGGCGAAGTGCCGGGGCAGGATCTCCTGTCATCTCACCTTGCTCCTGCCGA
GAAAGTATCCATCATGGCTGATGCAATGCGGCGGCTGCATACGCTTGATCCGGCTACCTGCCCATTCGAC
CACCAAGCGAAACATCGCATCGAGCGAGCACGTACTCGGATGGAAGCCGGTCTTGTCGATCAGGATGATC
TGGACGAAGAGCATCAGGGGCTCGCGCCAGCCGAACTGTTCGCCAGGCTCAAGGCGCGCATGCCCGACGG
CGAGGATCTCGTCGTGACCCATGGCGATGCCTGCTTGCCGAATATCATGGTGGAAAATGGCCGCTTTTCT
GGATTCATCGACTGTGGCCGGCTGGGTGTGGCGGACCGCTATCAGGACATAGCGTTGGCTACCCGTGATA
TTGCTGAAGAGCTTGGCGGCGAATGGGCTGACCGCTTCCTCGTGCTTTACGGTATCGCCGCTCCCGATTC
GCAGCGCATCGCCTTCTATCGCCTTCTTGACGAGTTCTTCTGAGCGGGACTCTGGGGTTCGAAATGACCG
ACCAAGCGACGCCCAACCTGCCATCACGAGATTTCGATTCCACCGCCGCCTTCTATGAAAGGTTGGGCTT
CGGAATCGTTTTCCGGGACGCCGGCTGGATGATCCTCCAGCGCGGGGATCTCATGCTGGAGTTCTTCGCC
CACCCCAACTTGTTTATTGCAGCTTATAATGGTTACAAATAAAGCAATAGCATCACAAATTTCACAAATA
AAGCATTTTTTTCACTGCATTCTAGTTGTGGTTTGTCCAAACTCATCAATGTATCTTATCATGTCTGTAT
ACCGTCGACCTCTAGCTAGAGCTTGGCGTAATCATGGTCATAGCTGTTTCCTGTGTGAAATTGTTATCCG
CTCACAATTCCACACAACATACGAGCCGGAAGCATAAAGTGTAAAGCCTGGGGTGCCTAATGAGTGAGCT
AACTCACATTAATTGCGTTGCGCTCACTGCCCGCTTTCCAGTCGGGAAACCTGTCGTGCCAGCTGCATTA
ATGAATCGGCCAACGCGCGGGGAGAGGCGGTTTGCGTATTGGGCGCTCTTCCGCTTCCTCGCTCACTGAC
TCGCTGCGCTCGGTCGTTCGGCTGCGGCGAGCGGTATCAGCTCACTCAAAGGCGGTAATACGGTTATCCA
CAGAATCAGGGGATAACGCAGGAAAGAACATGTGAGCAAAAGGCCAGCAAAAGGCCAGGAACCGTAAAAA
GGCCGCGTTGCTGGCGTTTTTCCATAGGCTCCGCCCCCCTGACGAGCATCACAAAAATCGACGCTCAAGT
CAGAGGTGGCGAAACCCGACAGGACTATAAAGATACCAGGCGTTTCCCCCTGGAAGCTCCCTCGTGCGCT
CTCCTGTTCCGACCCTGCCGCTTACCGGATACCTGTCCGCCTTTCTCCCTTCGGGAAGCGTGGCGCTTTC
TCATAGCTCACGCTGTAGGTATCTCAGTTCGGTGTAGGTCGTTCGCTCCAAGCTGGGCTGTGTGCACGAA
CCCCCCGTTCAGCCCGACCGCTGCGCCTTATCCGGTAACTATCGTCTTGAGTCCAACCCGGTAAGACACG
ACTTATCGCCACTGGCAGCAGCCACTGGTAACAGGATTAGCAGAGCGAGGTATGTAGGCGGTGCTACAGA
GTTCTTGAAGTGGTGGCCTAACTACGGCTACACTAGAAGAACAGTATTTGGTATCTGCGCTCTGCTGAAG
CCAGTTACCTTCGGAAAAAGAGTTGGTAGCTCTTGATCCGGCAAACAAACCACCGCTGGTAGCGGTGGTT
TTTTTGTTTGCAAGCAGCAGATTACGCGCAGAAAAAAAGGATCTCAAGAAGATCCTTTGATCTTTTCTAC
GGGGTCTGACGCTCAGTGGAACGAAAACTCACGTTAAGGGATTTTGGTCATGAGATTATCAAAAAGGATC
TTCACCTAGATCCTTTTAAATTAAAAATGAAGTTTTAAATCAATCTAAAGTATATATGAGTAAACTTGGT
CTGACAGTTACCAATGCTTAATCAGTGAGGCACCTATCTCAGCGATCTGTCTATTTCGTTCATCCATAGT
TGCCTGACTCCCCGTCGTGTAGATAACTACGATACGGGAGGGCTTACCATCTGGCCCCAGTGCTGCAATG
ATACCGCGAGACCCACGCTCACCGGCTCCAGATTTATCAGCAATAAACCAGCCAGCCGGAAGGGCCGAGC
GCAGAAGTGGTCCTGCAACTTTATCCGCCTCCATCCAGTCTATTAATTGTTGCCGGGAAGCTAGAGTAAG
TAGTTCGCCAGTTAATAGTTTGCGCAACGTTGTTGCCATTGCTACAGGCATCGTGGTGTCACGCTCGTCG
TTTGGTATGGCTTCATTCAGCTCCGGTTCCCAACGATCAAGGCGAGTTACATGATCCCCCATGTTGTGCA
AAAAAGCGGTTAGCTCCTTCGGTCCTCCGATCGTTGTCAGAAGTAAGTTGGCCGCAGTGTTATCACTCAT
GGTTATGGCAGCACTGCATAATTCTCTTACTGTCATGCCATCCGTAAGATGCTTTTCTGTGACTGGTGAG
TACTCAACCAAGTCATTCTGAGAATAGTGTATGCGGCGACCGAGTTGCTCTTGCCCGGCGTCAATACGGG
ATAATACCGCGCCACATAGCAGAACTTTAAAAGTGCTCATCATTGGAAAACGTTCTTCGGGGCGAAAACT
CTCAAGGATCTTACCGCTGTTGAGATCCAGTTCGATGTAACCCACTCGTGCACCCAACTGATCTTCAGCA
TCTTTTACTTTCACCAGCGTTTCTGGGTGAGCAAAAACAGGAAGGCAAAATGCCGCAAAAAAGGGAATAA
GGGCGACACGGAAATGTTGAATACTCATACTCTTCCTTTTTCAATATTATTGAAGCATTTATCAGGGTTA
TTGTCTCATGAGCGGATACATATTTGAATGTATTTAGAAAAATAAACAAATAGGGGTTCCGCGCACATTT
CCCCGAAAAGTGCCACCTGACGTC
Features (pLannotate 1.2.2; 19 found; start..end, strand, type, name):
     28..80      -  misc_feature   bom (fragment): basis of mobility region from pBR322
    235..614     +  enhancer       CMV enhancer: human cytomegalovirus immediate early enhancer
    615..818     +  promoter       CMV promoter: human cytomegalovirus (CMV) immediate early promoter
    814..847     +  LTR            5' LTR (truncated) (fragment): truncated 5' long terminal repeat (LTR) from HIV-1
    863..881     +  promoter       T7 promoter: promoter for bacteriophage T7 RNA polymerase
   2073..2297    +  polyA_signal   bGH poly(A) signal: bovine growth hormone polyadenylation signal
   2301..2322    +  promoter       SV40 promoter (fragment): SV40 enhancer and early promoter
   2343..2771    +  rep_origin     f1 ori (sequence partly withheld): f1 bacteriophage origin of replication; arrow indicates direction of (+) strand synthesis
   2785..3114    +  promoter       SV40 promoter: SV40 enhancer and early promoter
   3181..3972    +  CDS            neo: KKA2_KLEPN - Also known as kan, nptII. Experimental evidence at protein level: Swiss-Prot protein existence level 1. Resistance to kanamycin, neomycin, paromomycin, ribostamycin, butirosin and gentamicin B. From Klebsiella pneumoniae.
   3996..4154    +  CDS            ble (fragment): BLE_KLEPN - Experimental evidence at protein level: Swiss-Prot protein existence level 1. Binding protein with a strong affinity to the bleomycin family of antibiotics. Binds to CL990; an antimitotic-antibiotic compound. From Klebsiella pneumoniae.
   4149..4270    +  polyA_signal   SV40 poly(A) signal: SV40 polyadenylation signal
   4343..4359    -  protein_bind   lac operator: The lac repressor binds to the lac operator to inhibit transcription in E. coli. This inhibition can be relieved by adding lactose or isopropyl-β-D-thiogalactopyranoside (IPTG). lac repressor encoded by lacI
   4367..4397    -  promoter       lac promoter: promoter for the E. coli lac operon
   4412..4433    -  protein_bind   CAP binding site: CAP binding activates transcription in the presence of cAMP. E. coli catabolite activator protein
   4446..4538    -  CDS            lacI (fragment): lac repressor; lacI; The lac repressor binds to the lac operator to inhibit transcription in E. coli. This inhibition can be relieved by adding lactose or isopropyl-β-D-thiogalactopyranoside (IPTG).
   4721..5309    -  rep_origin     ori: high-copy-number ColE1/pMB1/pBR322/pUC origin of replication
   5480..6340    -  CDS            AmpR: β-lactamase; bla; confers resistance to ampicillin, carbenicillin, and related antibiotics
   6341..6445    -  promoter       AmpR promoter: bla
