[The description below was written by a language model from this plasmid's Addgene catalogue record and pLannotate feature annotations shown in this document.]
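Description:
pOME0233M is a mammalian expression plasmid built on the pcDNA3.1(-) backbone. It carries a roughly 1.1 kb insert attributed to Kaposi's sarcoma-associated herpesvirus and described as the reverse complement of the sequence in a companion clone, pOME0134, "upstream MIR-SYN". According to the record, the fragment was designed with flanking KpnI and EcoRI sites for insertion into the pcDNA3.1(-) polylinker. The record gives no further detail on what the insert encodes. The automated annotation of the 6,476 nt sequenced plasmid places no named feature in the gap of about 1.2 kb between the T7 promoter and the bGH polyadenylation signal, which is where the insert sits.

Transcription in mammalian cells is driven by the human CMV immediate-early enhancer and promoter and terminated by the bGH poly(A) signal. The T7 promoter just upstream of the insert allows in vitro transcription and serves as the listed sequencing primer site. A separate SV40 early promoter drives the neomycin phosphotransferase gene, followed by an SV40 poly(A) signal, which allows G418 selection of stably transfected cells. In E. coli the plasmid is maintained at high copy from a ColE1/pUC-type origin under ampicillin selection (AmpR with its own promoter), and an f1 origin permits single-stranded DNA production. The short HIV-1 LTR, ble, lacI and extra SV40 promoter fragment hits are probably just similarity matches within backbone sequence rather than functional elements.

The clone belongs to a viral ORFeome collection used to screen poorly characterised viral genes for effects on p53 signalling. An antisense-orientation insert would plausibly serve as a matched non-coding control for pOME0134, although the record does not state this.
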