Addgene plasmid #178415: pOME0233M
Purpose: Reverse compl seq of pOME0134 flanked by Kpn and EcoRI for insertion into pcDNA3.1-
Depositing lab: Dirk Dittmer. Depositing organization: University of North Carolina at Chapel Hill. Publication: Novel modulators of p53-signaling encoded by unknown genes of emerging viruses. Alzhanova D, Corcoran K, Bailey AG, Long K, Taft-Benz S, Graham RL, Broussard GS, Heise M, Neumann G, Halfmann P, Kawaoka Y, Baric RS, Damania B, Dittmer DP. PLoS Pathog. 2021 Jan 7;17(1):e1009033. doi: 10.1371/journal.ppat.1009033. eCollection 2021 Jan. PubMed 33411764.
Backbone
  Vector backbone: pCDNA3.1 (-)
  Backbone size w/o insert (bp): 5427
  Vector type: Mammalian Expression
Growth in bacteria
  Bacterial resistance: Ampicillin, 100 μg/mL
  Growth temperature: 37°C
  Growth strain: DH5alpha
  Copy number: High Copy
Gene/Insert
  Gene/Insert name: Reverse complement of pOME0134 upstream MIR-SYN
  Species: Kaposi's sarcoma-associated herpesvirus
  Insert size (bp): 1075
  Cloning method: Unknown
  Sequencing primers: 5′ T7 promoter
Terms and licenses: Academic/Nonprofit Terms; Industry Terms: Not Available to Industry
Depositor comments: Sequences and further information can be found at https://www.med.unc.edu/orfeome/downloads/pome
How to cite: pOME0233M was a gift from Dirk Dittmer (Addgene plasmid # 178415 ; http://n2t.net/addgene:178415 ; RRID:Addgene_178415)
