>Addgene plasmid #178415 | pOME0233M | depositor partial sequence | sequence record 346490 | Insert
GAATTCCCATCGCCCGTTTGGCGTTTCCCGCATGGTGTCAAATTAGTGACGCACCCTCCCCCCGTCACTA
TGGGTTTACCCTGATTTAGTAAGTAAAACTGCCGCCCCCGCCCACTCATTTTTTTACCCTGTTATTTGCT
GTATTTACATCTACGGACCCCCTTTTGGTGAGATTGCCGTGGTTCTAAATAACGTTGTGGTTTTCGGACC
CTTTCAGGGACCAAATCTTTTACGTGTTGCCAAGGTAGCATTTGCTGGACCCGCATAGGTTTTTGTGGCA
CCAGGTTATGGTCTTATGAGCGGGCTTGACCGGCAAGTTCCAGGCATCCTAAGTGCTTGATGTAGACCCT
TAGGGCACTAGGGACTACCTAGGTCAAACTCCCCCTTAGTCATGACGCCGTGCCCACGAGGTTTGAGAGG
CGTAGACATCCGTGTCGACTGCTGGACGGAGGTAGTATAATCAGCTAGGCCTCAGTATTCTATGTAACAA
ATGAATGCCCTAGAGTACTGCGGTTTAGCTAGTTATACTGCCCGGTTCCACCAGGCGGCGTTGTGGCCAC
GGGCGGTTCGTCGCTTGGACCTGGAGGGGTGTCACATTCTGTGACCGCGACGTTGACGTTAGACACACGT
CGCTGCCGTCCTCAGAATGTGATAGCCCATTACAGGCATTGTAGCTGTTGCGTTGGTTGGGAGTTTGGGG
ACCAAATTTCTATAATTGGTGTCACCGCGGCAGCTCTAGCCCTGGAAGATCTGGAAGCTTGCTTCAATGG
CTCAGATCGACCCGGACTACAGTTAGCGAAGTAGACCCATTATAATCTTAATCTTAAATCTGGTTGACGG
ACTTTCGCGCCGGGAACACGCAGGTGGCAGCGGATGTGTTTTGCCCAAACACGAGGGTTGCAGGAAACAG
GTGCTGCCGGGGATTATGTACAGCTTACACCCAGTTTCCTGTAATCGCCCGCATCCGGCCGTCCTGGGCA
GCACCGCACCCTGCGTAAACAACCGCGTACTTTTTCCTCGTCCCCCCACCCCCACATCCTTCCTCCCACC
CTGCCAGTCCAACCCGCTTGGATCC
