>Addgene plasmid #178415 | pOME0233M | depositor partial sequence | sequence record 346491 | Backbone
GACGGATCGGGAGATCTCCCGATCCCCTATGGTGCACTCTCAGTACAATCTGCTCTGATGCCGCATAGTT
AAGCCAGTATCTGCTCCCTGCTTGTGTGTTGGAGGTCGCTGAGTAGTGCGCGAGCAAAATTTAAGCTACA
ACAAGGCAAGGCTTGACCGACAATTGCATGAAGAATCTGCTTAGGGTTAGGCGTTTTGCGCTGCTTCGCG
ATGTACGGGCCAGATATACGCGTTGACATTGATTATTGACTAGTTATTAATAGTAATCAATTACGGGGTC
ATTAGTTCATAGCCCATATATGGAGTTCCGCGTTACATAACTTACGGTAAATGGCCCGCCTGGCTGACCG
CCCAACGACCCCCGCCCATTGACGTCAATAATGACGTATGTTCCCATAGTAACGCCAATAGGGACTTTCC
ATTGACGTCAATGGGTGGAGTATTTACGGTAAACTGCCCACTTGGCAGTACATCAAGTGTATCATATGCC
AAGTACGCCCCCTATTGACGTCAATGACGGTAAATGGCCCGCCTGGCATTATGCCCAGTACATGACCTTA
TGGGACTTTCCTACTTGGCAGTACATCTACGTATTAGTCATCGCTATTACCATGGTGATGCGGTTTTGGC
AGTACATCAATGGGCGTGGATAGCGGTTTGACTCACGGGGATTTCCAAGTCTCCACCCCATTGACGTCAA
TGGGAGTTTGTTTTGGCACCAAAATCAACGGGACTTTCCAAAATGTCGTAACAACTCCGCCCCATTGACG
CAAATGGGCGGTAGGCGTGTACGGTGGGAGGTCTATATAAGCAGAGCTCTCTGGCTAACTAGAGAACCCA
CTGCTTACTGGCTTATCGAAATTAATACGACTCACTATAGGGAGACCCAAGCTGGCTAGCGTTTAAACGG
GCCCTCTAGACTCGAGCGGCCGCCACTGTGCTGGATATCTGCAGAATTCCACCACACTGGACTAGTGGAT
CCGAGCTCGGTACCAAGCTTAAGTTTAAACCGCTGATCAGCCTCGACTGTGCCTTCTAGTTGCCAGCCAT
CTGTTGTTTGCCCCTCCCCCGTGCCTTCCTTGACCCTGGAAGGTGCCACTCCCACTGTCCTTTCCTAATA
AAATGAGGAAATTGCATCGCATTGTCTGAGTAGGTGTCATTCTATTCTGGGGGGTGGGGTGGGGCAGGAC
AGCAAGGGGGAGGATTGGGAAGACAATAGCAGGCATGCTGGGGATGCGGTGGGCTCTATGGCTTCTGAGG
CGGAAAGAACCAGCTGGGGCTCTAGGGGGTATCCCC
[124 nt withheld, positions 1297-1420]
C
[91 nt withheld, positions 1422-1512]
A
[49 nt withheld, positions 1514-1562]
CCTTTGACGTTGGAGTCCACGTTCTTT
[37 nt withheld, positions 1590-1626]
ACCCTATCTCGGTCTATTCTTTTGATTTATAAGGGATTTTGCCGATTTCGGCCTATTGGTTAAAAAATGA
GCTGATTTAACAAAAATTTAACGCGAATTAATTCTGTGGAATGTGTGTCAGTTAGGGTGTGGAAAGTCCC
CAGGCTCCCCAGCAGGCAGAAGTATGCAAAGCATGCATCTCAATTAGTCAGCAACCAGGTGTGGAAAGTC
CCCAGGCTCCCCAGCAGGCAGAAGTATGCAAAGCATGCATCTCAATTAGTCAGCAACCATAGTCCCGCCC
CTAACTCCGCCCATCCCGCCCCTAACTCCGCCCAGTTCCGCCCATTCTCCGCCCCATGGCTGACTAATTT
TTTTTATTTATGCAGAGGCCGAGGCCGCCTCTGCCTCTGAGCTATTCCAGAAGTAGTGAGGAGGCTTTTT
TGGAGGCCTAGGCTTTTGCAAAAAGCTCCCGGGAGCTTGTATATCCATTTTCGGATCTGATCAAGAGACA
GGATGAGGATCGTTTCGCATGATTGAACAAGATGGATTGCACGCAGGTTCTCCGGCCGCTTGGGTGGAGA
GGCTATTCGGCTATGACTGGGCACAACAGACAATCGGCTGCTCTGATGCCGCCGTGTTCCGGCTGTCAGC
GCAGGGGCGCCCGGTTCTTTTTGTCAAGACCGACCTGTCCGGTGCCCTGAATGAACTGCAGGACGAGGCA
GCGCGGCTATCGTGGCTGGCCACGACGGGCGTTCCTTGCGCAGCTGTGCTCGACGTTGTCACTGAAGCGG
GAAGGGACTGGCTGCTATTGGGCGAAGTGCCGGGGCAGGATCTCCTGTCATCTCACCTTGCTCCTGCCGA
GAAAGTATCCATCATGGCTGATGCAATGCGGCGGCTGCATACGCTTGATCCGGCTACCTGCCCATTCGAC
CACCAAGCGAAACATCGCATCGAGCGAGCACGTACTCGGATGGAAGCCGGTCTTGTCGATCAGGATGATC
TGGACGAAGAGCATCAGGGGCTCGCGCCAGCCGAACTGTTCGCCAGGCTCAAGGCGCGCATGCCCGACGG
CGAGGATCTCGTCGTGACCCATGGCGATGCCTGCTTGCCGAATATCATGGTGGAAAATGGCCGCTTTTCT
GGATTCATCGACTGTGGCCGGCTGGGTGTGGCGGACCGCTATCAGGACATAGCGTTGGCTACCCGTGATA
TTGCTGAAGAGCTTGGCGGCGAATGGGCTGACCGCTTCCTCGTGCTTTACGGTATCGCCGCTCCCGATTC
GCAGCGCATCGCCTTCTATCGCCTTCTTGACGAGTTCTTCTGAGCGGGACTCTGGGGTTCGAAATGACCG
ACCAAGCGACGCCCAACCTGCCATCACGAGATTTCGATTCCACCGCCGCCTTCTATGAAAGGTTGGGCTT
CGGAATCGTTTTCCGGGACGCCGGCTGGATGATCCTCCAGCGCGGGGATCTCATGCTGGAGTTCTTCGCC
CACCCCAACTTGTTTATTGCAGCTTATAATGGTTACAAATAAAGCAATAGCATCACAAATTTCACAAATA
AAGCATTTTTTTCACTGCATTCTAGTTGTGGTTTGTCCAAACTCATCAATGTATCTTATCATGTCTGTAT
ACCGTCGACCTCTAGCTAGAGCTTGGCGTAATCATGGTCATAGCTGTTTCCTGTGTGAAATTGTTATCCG
CTCACAATTCCACACAACATACGAGCCGGAAGCATAAAGTGTAAAGCCTGGGGTGCCTAATGAGTGAGCT
AACTCACATTAATTGCGTTGCGCTCACTGCCCGCTTTCCAGTCGGGAAACCTGTCGTGCCAGCTGCATTA
ATGAATCGGCCAACGCGCGGGGAGAGGCGGTTTGCGTATTGGGCGCTCTTCCGCTTCCTCGCTCACTGAC
TCGCTGCGCTCGGTCGTTCGGCTGCGGCGAGCGGTATCAGCTCACTCAAAGGCGGTAATACGGTTATCCA
CAGAATCAGGGGATAACGCAGGAAAGAACATGTGAGCAAAAGGCCAGCAAAAGGCCAGGAACCGTAAAAA
GGCCGCGTTGCTGGCGTTTTTCCATAGGCTCCGCCCCCCTGACGAGCATCACAAAAATCGACGCTCAAGT
CAGAGGTGGCGAAACCCGACAGGACTATAAAGATACCAGGCGTTTCCCCCTGGAAGCTCCCTCGTGCGCT
CTCCTGTTCCGACCCTGCCGCTTACCGGATACCTGTCCGCCTTTCTCCCTTCGGGAAGCGTGGCGCTTTC
TCATAGCTCACGCTGTAGGTATCTCAGTTCGGTGTAGGTCGTTCGCTCCAAGCTGGGCTGTGTGCACGAA
CCCCCCGTTCAGCCCGACCGCTGCGCCTTATCCGGTAACTATCGTCTTGAGTCCAACCCGGTAAGACACG
ACTTATCGCCACTGGCAGCAGCCACTGGTAACAGGATTAGCAGAGCGAGGTATGTAGGCGGTGCTACAGA
GTTCTTGAAGTGGTGGCCTAACTACGGCTACACTAGAAGAACAGTATTTGGTATCTGCGCTCTGCTGAAG
CCAGTTACCTTCGGAAAAAGAGTTGGTAGCTCTTGATCCGGCAAACAAACCACCGCTGGTAGCGGTTTTT
TTGTTTGCAAGCAGCAGATTACGCGCAGAAAAAAAGGATCTCAAGAAGATCCTTTGATCTTTTCTACGGG
GTCTGACGCTCAGTGGAACGAAAACTCACGTTAAGGGATTTTGGTCATGAGATTATCAAAAAGGATCTTC
ACCTAGATCCTTTTAAATTAAAAATGAAGTTTTAAATCAATCTAAAGTATATATGAGTAAACTTGGTCTG
ACAGTTACCAATGCTTAATCAGTGAGGCACCTATCTCAGCGATCTGTCTATTTCGTTCATCCATAGTTGC
CTGACTCCCCGTCGTGTAGATAACTACGATACGGGAGGGCTTACCATCTGGCCCCAGTGCTGCAATGATA
CCGCGAGACCCACGCTCACCGGCTCCAGATTTATCAGCAATAAACCAGCCAGCCGGAAGGGCCGAGCGCA
GAAGTGGTCCTGCAACTTTATCCGCCTCCATCCAGTCTATTAATTGTTGCCGGGAAGCTAGAGTAAGTAG
TTCGCCAGTTAATAGTTTGCGCAACGTTGTTGCCATTGCTACAGGCATCGTGGTGTCACGCTCGTCGTTT
GGTATGGCTTCATTCAGCTCCGGTTCCCAACGATCAAGGCGAGTTACATGATCCCCCATGTTGTGCAAAA
AAGCGGTTAGCTCCTTCGGTCCTCCGATCGTTGTCAGAAGTAAGTTGGCCGCAGTGTTATCACTCATGGT
TATGGCAGCACTGCATAATTCTCTTACTGTCATGCCATCCGTAAGATGCTTTTCTGTGACTGGTGAGTAC
TCAACCAAGTCATTCTGAGAATAGTGTATGCGGCGACCGAGTTGCTCTTGCCCGGCGTCAATACGGGATA
ATACCGCGCCACATAGCAGAACTTTAAAAGTGCTCATCATTGGAAAACGTTCTTCGGGGCGAAAACTCTC
AAGGATCTTACCGCTGTTGAGATCCAGTTCGATGTAACCCACTCGTGCACCCAACTGATCTTCAGCATCT
TTTACTTTCACCAGCGTTTCTGGGTGAGCAAAAACAGGAAGGCAAAATGCCGCAAAAAAGGGAATAAGGG
CGACACGGAAATGTTGAATACTCATACTCTTCCTTTTTCAATATTATTGAAGCATTTATCAGGGTTATTG
TCTCATGAGCGGATACATATTTGAATGTATTTAGAAAAATAAACAAATAGGGGTTCCGCGCACATTTCCC
CGAAAAGTGCCACCTGACGTC
